>Addgene plasmid #44368 | pUC-UAS1B8-TEF(804) | depositor full sequence | sequence record 60449 | pUC-UAS1B8-TEF(804) sequence 4356 bps
TCGCGCGTTTCGGTGATGACGGTGAAAACCTCTGACACATGCAGCTCCCGGAGACGGTCACAGCTTGTCT
GTAAGCGGATGCCGGGAGCAGACAAGCCCGTCAGGGCGCGTCAGCGGGTGTTGGCGGGTGTCGGGGCTGG
CTTAACTATGCGGCATCAGAGCAGATTGTACTGAGAGTGCACCATATGCGGTGTGAAATACCGCACAGAT
GCGTAAGGAGAAAATACCGCATCAGGCGCCATTCGCCATTCAGGCTGCGCAACTGTTGGGAAGGGCGATC
GGTGCGGGCCTCTTCGCTATTACGCCAGCTGGCGAAAGGGGGATGTGCTGCAAGGCGATTAAGTTGGGTA
ACGCCAGGGTTTTCCCAGTCACGACGTTGTAAAACGACGGCCAGTTTCGAAGGTACCCGAATTCCTGAGG
TGTCTCACAAGTGCCGTGCAGTCCCGCCCCCACTTGCTTCTCTTTGTGTGTAGTGTACGTACATTATCGA
GACCGTTGTTCCCGCCCACCTCGATCCGGTCTAGACTGAGGTGTCTCACAAGTGCCGTGCAGTCCCGCCC
CCACTTGCTTCTCTTTGTGTGTAGTGTACGTACATTATCGAGACCGTTGTTCCCGCCCACCTCGATCCGG
GGATCCCTGAGGTGTCTCACAAGTGCCGTGCAGTCCCGCCCCCACTTGCTTCTCTTTGTGTGTAGTGTAC
GTACATTATCGAGACCGTTGTTCCCGCCCACCTCGATCCGGGTCGACCTGAGGTGTCTCACAAGTGCCGT
GCAGTCCCGCCCCCACTTGCTTCTCTTTGTGTGTAGTGTACGTACATTATCGAGACCGTTGTTCCCGCCC
ACCTCGATCCGGGAGCTCCTGAGGTGTCTCACAAGTGCCGTGCAGTCCCGCCCCCACTTGCTTCTCTTTG
TGTGTAGTGTACGTACATTATCGAGACCGTTGTTCCCGCCCACCTCGATCCGGTCTAGACTGAGGTGTCT
CACAAGTGCCGTGCAGTCCCGCCCCCACTTGCTTCTCTTTGTGTGTAGTGTACGTACATTATCGAGACCG
TTGTTCCCGCCCACCTCGATCCGGGGATCCCTGAGGTGTCTCACAAGTGCCGTGCAGTCCCGCCCCCACT
TGCTTCTCTTTGTGTGTAGTGTACGTACATTATCGAGACCGTTGTTCCCGCCCACCTCGATCCGGGTCGA
CCTGAGGTGTCTCACAAGTGCCGTGCAGTCCCGCCCCCACTTGCTTCTCTTTGTGTGTAGTGTACGTACA
TTATCGAGACCGTTGTTCCCGCCCACCTCGATCCGGGCATGCCTGCAGAAGCTTTTGCGTTTCGCTCCCA
CACTACACCGTAATACCACGTCACTCTCATTGCAGGTTACCCTGCCCGTAGTCGCTCGATCCACCTCCTC
CTTCTCTCGTGTGTGCAGCAAAGAGGCAGAGATGGAGCCCGTATGGTGAGCCGTAGAGTGGAGCGAGGGG
CGATCTTACAACGGCTGTCGGCGGATATAAACGGTATTTTCACAATTGCACCCCAGCCAGACCGATAGCC
GGCCGCAATCCGCCACCCACAACCGTCTACCTCCCACAGAACCCCGTCACTTCCACCCTTTTCCACCAGA
TCATATGTCCCAACTTGCCAAATTAAAACCGTGCGAATTTTCAAAATAAACTTTGGCAAAGAGGCTGCAA
AGGAGGGGCTGGTGAGGGCGTCTGGAAGTCGACCAGAGACCGGGTTGGCGGCGTATTTGTGTCCCAAAAA
ACAGCCCCAATTGCCCCAATTGACCCCAAATTGACCCAGTAGCGGGCCCAACCCCGGCGAGAGCCCCCTT
CACCCCACATATCAAACCTCCCCCGGTTCCCACACTTGCCGTTAAGGGCGTAGGGTACTGCAGTCTGGAA
TCTACGCTTGTTCAGACTTTGTACTAGTTTCTTTGTCTGGCCATCCGGGTAACCCATGCCGGACGCAAAA
TAGACTACTGAAAATTTTTTTGCTTTGTGGTTGGGACTTTAGCCAAGGGTATAAAAGACCACCGTCCCCG
AATTACCTTTCCTCTTCTTTTCTCTCTCTCCTTGTCAACTCACACCCGAAATCGTTAAGCATTTCCTTCT
GAGTATAAGAATCATTCAAAGGCGCGCCATCATGGTCATAGCTGTTTCCTGTGTGAAATTGTTATCCGCT
CACAATTCCACACAACATACGAGCCGGAAGCATAAAGTGTAAAGCCTGGGGTGCCTAATGAGTGAGCTAA
CTCACATTAATTGCGTTGCGCTCACTGCCCGCTTTCCAGTCGGGAAACCTGTCGTGCCAGCTGCATTAAT
GAATCGGCCAACGCGCGGGGAGAGGCGGTTTGCGTATTGGGCGCTCTTCCGCTTCCTCGCTCACTGACTC
GCTGCGCTCGGTCGTTCGGCTGCGGCGAGCGGTATCAGCTCACTCAAAGGCGGTAATACGGTTATCCACA
GAATCAGGGGATAACGCAGGAAAGAACATGTGAGCAAAAGGCCAGCAAAAGGCCAGGAACCGTAAAAAGG
CCGCGTTGCTGGCGTTTTTCCATAGGCTCCGCCCCCCTGACGAGCATCACAAAAATCGACGCTCAAGTCA
GAGGTGGCGAAACCCGACAGGACTATAAAGATACCAGGCGTTTCCCCCTGGAAGCTCCCTCGTGCGCTCT
CCTGTTCCGACCCTGCCGCTTACCGGATACCTGTCCGCCTTTCTCCCTTCGGGAAGCGTGGCGCTTTCTC
ATAGCTCACGCTGTAGGTATCTCAGTTCGGTGTAGGTCGTTCGCTCCAAGCTGGGCTGTGTGCACGAACC
CCCCGTTCAGCCCGACCGCTGCGCCTTATCCGGTAACTATCGTCTTGAGTCCAACCCGGTAAGACACGAC
TTATCGCCACTGGCAGCAGCCACTGGTAACAGGATTAGCAGAGCGAGGTATGTAGGCGGTGCTACAGAGT
TCTTGAAGTGGTGGCCTAACTACGGCTACACTAGAAGGACAGTATTTGGTATCTGCGCTCTGCTGAAGCC
AGTTACCTTCGGAAAAAGAGTTGGTAGCTCTTGATCCGGCAAACAAACCACCGCTGGTAGCGGTGGTTTT
TTTGTTTGCAAGCAGCAGATTACGCGCAGAAAAAAAGGATCTCAAGAAGATCCTTTGATCTTTTCTACGG
GGTCTGACGCTCAGTGGAACGAAAACTCACGTTAAGGGATTTTGGTCATGAGATTATCAAAAAGGATCTT
CACCTAGATCCTTTTAAATTAAAAATGAAGTTTTAAATCAATCTAAAGTATATATGAGTAAACTTGGTCT
GACAGTTACCAATGCTTAATCAGTGAGGCACCTATCTCAGCGATCTGTCTATTTCGTTCATCCATAGTTG
CCTGACTCCCCGTCGTGTAGATAACTACGATACGGGAGGGCTTACCATCTGGCCCCAGTGCTGCAATGAT
ACCGCGAGACCCACGCTCACCGGCTCCAGATTTATCAGCAATAAACCAGCCAGCCGGAAGGGCCGAGCGC
AGAAGTGGTCCTGCAACTTTATCCGCCTCCATCCAGTCTATTAATTGTTGCCGGGAAGCTAGAGTAAGTA
GTTCGCCAGTTAATAGTTTGCGCAACGTTGTTGCCATTGCTACAGGCATCGTGGTGTCACGCTCGTCGTT
TGGTATGGCTTCATTCAGCTCCGGTTCCCAACGATCAAGGCGAGTTACATGATCCCCCATGTTGTGCAAA
AAAGCGGTTAGCTCCTTCGGTCCTCCGATCGTTGTCAGAAGTAAGTTGGCCGCAGTGTTATCACTCATGG
TTATGGCAGCACTGCATAATTCTCTTACTGTCATGCCATCCGTAAGATGCTTTTCTGTGACTGGTGAGTA
CTCAACCAAGTCATTCTGAGAATAGTGTATGCGGCGACCGAGTTGCTCTTGCCCGGCGTCAATACGGGAT
AATACCGCGCCACATAGCAGAACTTTAAAAGTGCTCATCATTGGAAAACGTTCTTCGGGGCGAAAACTCT
CAAGGATCTTACCGCTGTTGAGATCCAGTTCGATGTAACCCACTCGTGCACCCAACTGATCTTCAGCATC
TTTTACTTTCACCAGCGTTTCTGGGTGAGCAAAAACAGGAAGGCAAAATGCCGCAAAAAAGGGAATAAGG
GCGACACGGAAATGTTGAATACTCATACTCTTCCTTTTTCAATATTATTGAAGCATTTATCAGGGTTATT
GTCTCATGAGCGGATACATATTTGAATGTATTTAGAAAAATAAACAAATAGGGGTTCCGCGCACATTTCC
CCGAAAAGTGCCACCTGACGTCTAAGAAACCATTATTATCATGACATTAACCTATAAAAATAGGCGTATC
ACGAGGCCCTTTCGTC
Features (pLannotate 1.2.2; 10 found; start..end, strand, type, name):
    137..236     +  misc_feature   bom (fragment): basis of mobility region from pBR322
    242..395     -  CDS            lacZα (fragment): LacZα fragment of β-galactosidase; lacZ fragment
   2159..2175    -  protein_bind   lac operator: The lac repressor binds to the lac operator to inhibit transcription in E. coli. This inhibition can be relieved by adding lactose or isopropyl-β-D-thiogalactopyranoside (IPTG). lac repressor encoded by lacI
   2183..2213    -  promoter       lac promoter: promoter for the E. coli lac operon
   2228..2249    -  protein_bind   CAP binding site: CAP binding activates transcription in the presence of cAMP. E. coli catabolite activator protein
   2262..2354    -  CDS            lacI (fragment): lac repressor; lacI; The lac repressor binds to the lac operator to inhibit transcription in E. coli. This inhibition can be relieved by adding lactose or isopropyl-β-D-thiogalactopyranoside (IPTG).
   2537..3125    -  rep_origin     ori: high-copy-number ColE1/pMB1/pBR322/pUC origin of replication
   3296..4156    -  CDS            AmpR: β-lactamase; bla; confers resistance to ampicillin, carbenicillin, and related antibiotics
   4157..4261    -  promoter       AmpR promoter: bla
   4356..35      +  CDS            rop (fragment) (across the origin): Rop protein, which maintains plasmids at low copy number; rop
