[The description below was written by a language model from this plasmid's Addgene catalogue record and pLannotate feature annotations shown in this document.]
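Description:
pUC-UAS1B8-TEF(804) is a pUC19-based cloning plasmid of 4,356 bp that stores a synthetic hybrid promoter for the oleaginous yeast Yarrowia lipolytica. It is maintained in E. coli through the high-copy ColE1/pUC origin and selected with ampicillin via the β-lactamase gene and its native promoter. The remaining annotated features are ordinary pUC19 remnants: the lac promoter, lac operator and CAP binding site, a fragment of lacZα, and short fragments matching lacI, bom and rop. The plasmid carries no yeast origin, centromere or yeast selectable marker. Although catalogued as a bacterial expression and synthetic biology vector, it therefore functions as a storage and source plasmid rather than one that replicates or expresses anything in Yarrowia.

The payload is the 1,733 bp UAS1B8-TEF(804) promoter. It sits in the unannotated stretch between the lacZα fragment and the lac operator, so it interrupts the pUC19 polylinker region; the feature table does not label the insert itself. The name indicates a hybrid design, with eight tandem copies of the UAS1B upstream activating sequence placed in front of an 804-type variant of the Y. lipolytica TEF promoter. This is consistent with the associated work on tuning gene expression in this yeast with hybrid promoters, in which added enhancer elements raise the output of a core promoter. The record names no downstream reporter or coding sequence. The insert is flanked by intact BstBI and AscI sites, so the promoter can be excised and moved into Yarrowia expression vectors to drive a gene of interest. M13 forward and reverse primer sites in the backbone allow sequence verification.
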