Addgene plasmid #44368: pUC-UAS1B8-TEF(804)
Depositing lab: Hal Alper. Depositing organization: University of Texas at Austin. Publication: Tuning gene expression in Yarrowia lipolytica by a hybrid promoter approach. Blazeck J, Liu L, Redden H, Alper H. Appl Environ Microbiol. 2011 Nov;77(22):7905-14. doi: 10.1128/AEM.05763-11. Epub 2011 Sep 16. PubMed 21926196.
Backbone
  Vector backbone: pUC19
  Backbone size w/o insert (bp): 2623
  Total vector size (bp): 4356
  Modifications to backbone: None
  Vector type: Bacterial Expression, Synthetic Biology
Growth in bacteria
  Bacterial resistance: Ampicillin, 100 μg/mL
  Growth temperature: 37°C
  Growth strain: DH10B
  Copy number: High Copy
Gene/Insert
  Gene/Insert name: UAS1B8-TEF(804) promoter
  Species: Yarrowia lipolytica
  Insert size (bp): 1733
  Mutation: N/A
  Promoter: UAS1B8-TEF(804)
  Cloning method: Restriction Enzyme; 5′ cloning site BstBI (not destroyed); 3′ cloning site AscI (not destroyed)
  Sequencing primers: 5′ m13_forward20_primer; 3′ m13_reverse_primer
Terms and licenses: Academic/Nonprofit Terms; Industry Terms: Not Available to Industry
How to cite: pUC-UAS1B8-TEF(804) was a gift from Hal Alper (Addgene plasmid # 44368 ; http://n2t.net/addgene:44368 ; RRID:Addgene_44368)
