>Addgene plasmid #44368 | pUC-UAS1B8-TEF(804) | addgene partial sequence | sequence record 62820 | M13_pUC_rev
ATGATTCTTATACTCAGAAGGAAATGCTTAACGATTTCGGGTGTGAGTTGACAAGGAGAGAGAGAAAAGA
AGAGGAAAGGTAATTCGGGGACGGTGGTCTTTTATACCCTTGGCTAAAGTCCCAACCACAAAGCAAAAAA
ATTTTCAGTAGTCTATTTTGCGTCCGGCATGGGTTACCCGGATGGCCAGACAAAGAAACTAGTACAAAGT
CTGAACAAGCGTAGATTCCAGACTGCAGTACCCTACGCCCTTAACGGCAAGTGTGGGAACCGGGGGAGGT
TTGATATGTGGGGTGAAGGGGGCTCTCGCCGGGGTTGGGCCCGCTACTGGGTCAATTTGGGGTCAATTGG
GGCAATTGGGGCTGTTTTTTGGGACACAAATACGCCGCCAACCCGGTCTCTGGTCGACTTCCAGACGCCC
TCACCAGCCCCTCCTTTGCAGCCTCTTTGCCAAAGTTTATTTTGAAAATTCGCACGGTTTTAATTTGGCA
AGTTGGGACATATGATCTGGTGGAAAAGGGTGGAAGTGACGGGGTTCTGTGGGAGGTAGACGGTTGTGGG
TGGCGGATTGCGGCCGGCTATCGGTCTGGCTGGGGTGCAATTGTGAAAATACCGTTTATATCCGCCGACA
GCCGTTGTAAGATCGCCCCTCGCTCCACTCTACGGCTCACCATACGGGCTCCATCTCTGCCTCTTTGCTG
CACACACGA
